>Addgene plasmid #239096 | pcDNA4-C-EF1α-Tr-NRL | addgene full sequence | sequence record 485106 | Addgene NGS Result
GACGGATCGGGAGATCTCCCGATCCCCTATGGTGCACTCTCAGTACAATCTGCTCTGATGCCGCATAGTT
AAGCCAGTATCTGCTCCCTGCTTGTGTGTTGGAGGTCGCTGAGTAGTGCGCGAGCAAAATTTAAGCTACA
ACAAGGCAAGGCTTGACCGACAATTGCATGAAGAATCTGCTTAGGGTTAGGCGTTTTGCGCTGCTTCGCG
ATGTACGGGCCAGATATACGCGTTGACATTGATTATTGACTAGCAAATTGGGACATTGATTATTGACTAG
GCTTTTGCAAAAAGCTTTGCAAAGATGGATAAAGTTTTAAACAGAGAGGAATCTTTGCAGCTAATGGACC
TTCTAGGTCTTGAAAGGAGTGGGAATTGGCTCCGGTGCCCGTCAGTGGGCAGAGCGCACATCGCCCACAG
TCCCCGAGAAGTTGGGGGGAGGGGTCGGCAATTGAACCGGTGCCTAGAGAAGGTGGCGCGGGGTAAACTG
GGAAAGTGATGTCGTGTACTGGCTCCGCCTTTTTCCCGAGGGTGGGGGAGAACCGTATATAAGTGCAGTA
GTCGCCGTGAACGTTCTTTTTCGCAACGGGTTTGCCGCCAGAACACAGGTAAGTGCCGTGTGTGGTTCCC
GCGGGCCTGGCCTCTTTACGGGTTATGGCCCTTGCGTGCCTTGAATTACTTCCACCTGGCTGCAGTACGT
GATTCTTGATCCCGAGCTTCGGGTTGGAAGTGGGTGGGAGAGTTCGAGGCCTTGCGCTTAAGGAGCCCCT
TCGCCTCGTGCTTGAGTTGAGGCCTGGCCTGGGCGCTGGGGCCGCCGCGTGCGAATCTGGTGGCACCTTC
GCGCCTGTCTCGCTGCTTTCGATAAGTCTCTAGCCATTTAAAATTTTTGATGACCTGCTGCGACGCTTTT
TTTCTGGCAAGATAGTCTTGTAAATGCGGGCCAAGATCTGCACACTGGTATTTCGGTTTTTGGGGCCGCG
GGCGGCGACGGGGCCCGTGCGTCCCAGCGCACATGTTCGGCGAGGCGGGGCCTGCGAGCGCGGCCACCGA
GAATCGGACGGGGGTAGTCTCAAGCTGGCCGGCCTGCTCTGGTGCCTGGCCTCGCGCCGCCGTGTATCGC
CCCGCCCTGGGCGGCAAGGCTGGCCCGGTCGGCACCAGTTGCGTGAGCGGAAAGATGGCCGCTTCCCGGC
CCTGCTGCAGGGAGCTCAAAATGGAGGACGCGGCGCTCGGGAGAGCGGGCGGGTGAGTCACCCACACAAA
GGAAAAGGGCCTTTCCGTCCTCAGCCGTCGCTTCATGTGACTCCACGGAGTACCGGGCGCCGTCCAGGCA
CCTCGATTAGTTCTCGAGCTTTTGGAGTACGTCGTCTTTAGGTTGGGGGGAGGGGTTTTATGCGATGGAG
TTTCCCCACACTGAGTGGGTGGAGACTGAAGTTAGGCCAGCTTGGCACTTGATGTAATTCTCCTTGGAAT
TTGCCCTTTTTGAGTTTGGATCTTGGTTCATTCTCAAGCCTCAGACAGTGGTTCAAAGTTTTTTTCTTCC
ATTTCAGGTGTCGTGAGGAATTAGCTTGGTACCGTCCTCTCTGGCTAACTAGAGAACCCACTGCTTACTG
GCTTATCGAAATTAATACGACTCACTATAGGGAGACCCAAGCTGGCTAGCGTTTAAACTTAAGCTTAGCG
CAGAGGCTTGGGGCAGCCGAGCGGCAGCCAGGCCCCGGCCCGGGCCTCGGTTCCAGAAGGGAGAGGAGCC
CGCCAAGGCGCGCAAGAGAGCGGGCTGCCTCGCAGTCCGAGCCGGAGAGGGAGCGCGAGCCGCGCCGGCC
CCGGACGGCCTCCGAAACCATGTCTGTGCGGGAGCTAAACCGGCAGCTGCGGGGCTGCGGGCGCGACGAG
GCGCTGCGGCTGAAGCAGAGGCGCCGCACGCTGAAGAACCGCGGCTACGCGCAGGCCTGTCGCTCCAAGC
GGCTGCAGCAGCGGCGCGGGCTGGAGGCCGAGCGCGCCCGCCTGGCCGCCCAGCTGGACGCGCTGCGGGC
CGAGGTGGCCCGCCTGGCCCGGGAGCGCGATCTCTACAAGGCTCGCTGTGACCGGCTAACCTCGAGCGGC
CCCGGGTCCGGGGACCCCTCCCACCTCTTCCTCTGAGCCGTTCAGAGCACCTTGTGGTGGCGGCCGCTCG
AGTCTAGAGGGCCCGTTTAAACCCGCTGATCAGCCTCGACTGTGCCTTCTAGTTGCCAGCCATCTGTTGT
TTGCCCCTCCCCCGTGCCTTCCTTGACCCTGGAAGGTGCCACTCCCACTGTCCTTTCCTAATAAAATGAG
GAAATTGCATCGCATTGTCTGAGTAGGTGTCATTCTATTCTGGGGGGTGGGGTGGGGCAGGACAGCAAGG
GGGAGGATTGGGAAGACAATAGCAGGCATGCTGGGGATGCGGTGGGCTCTATGGCTTCTGAGGCGGAAAG
AACCAGCTGGGGCTCTAGGGGGTATCCCC
[124 nt withheld, positions 2480-2603]
C
[91 nt withheld, positions 2605-2695]
A
[49 nt withheld, positions 2697-2745]
CCTTTGACGTTGGAGTCCACGTTCTTT
[37 nt withheld, positions 2773-2809]
ACCCTATCTCGGTCTATTCTTTTGATTTATAAGGGATTTTGCCGATTTCGGCCTATTGGTTAAAAAATGA
GCTGATTTAACAAAAATTTAACGCGAATTAATTCTGTGGAATGTGTGTCAGTTAGGGTGTGGAAAGTCCC
CAGGCTCCCCAGCAGGCAGAAGTATGCAAAGCATGCATCTCAATTAGTCAGCAACCAGGTGTGGAAAGTC
CCCAGGCTCCCCAGCAGGCAGAAGTATGCAAAGCATGCATCTCAATTAGTCAGCAACCATAGTCCCGCCC
CTAACTCCGCCCATCCCGCCCCTAACTCCGCCCAGTTCCGCCCATTCTCCGCCCCATGGCTGACTAATTT
TTTTTATTTATGCAGAGGCCGAGGCCGCCTCTGCCTCTGAGCTATTCCAGAAGTAGTGAGGAGGCTTTTT
TGGAGGCCTAGGCTTTTGCAAAAAGCTCCCGGGAGCTTGTATATCCATTTTCGGATCTGATCAGCACGTG
TTGACAATTAATCATCGGCATAGTATATCGGCATAGTATAATACGACAAGGTGAGGAACTAAACCATGGC
CAAGTTGACCAGTGCCGTTCCGGTGCTCACCGCGCGCGACGTCGCCGGAGCGGTCGAGTTCTGGACCGAC
CGGCTCGGGTTCTCCCGGGACTTCGTGGAGGACGACTTCGCCGGTGTGGTCCGGGACGACGTGACCCTGT
TCATCAGCGCGGTCCAGGACCAGGTGGTGCCGGACAACACCCTGGCCTGGGTGTGGGTGCGCGGCCTGGA
CGAGCTGTACGCCGAGTGGTCGGAGGTCGTGTCCACGAACTTCCGGGACGCCTCCGGGCCGGCCATGACC
GAGATCGGCGAGCAGCCGTGGGGGCGGGAGTTCGCCCTGCGCGACCCGGCCGGCAACTGCGTGCACTTCG
TGGCCGAGGAGCAGGACTGACACGTGCTACGAGATTTCGATTCCACCGCCGCCTTCTATGAAAGGTTGGG
CTTCGGAATCGTTTTCCGGGACGCCGGCTGGATGATCCTCCAGCGCGGGGATCTCATGCTGGAGTTCTTC
GCCCACCCCAACTTGTTTATTGCAGCTTATAATGGTTACAAATAAAGCAATAGCATCACAAATTTCACAA
ATAAAGCATTTTTTTCACTGCATTCTAGTTGTGGTTTGTCCAAACTCATCAATGTATCTTATCATGTCTG
TATACCGTCGACCTCTAGCTAGAGCTTGGCGTAATCATGGTCATAGCTGTTTCCTGTGTGAAATTGTTAT
CCGCTCACAATTCCACACAACATACGAGCCGGAAGCATAAAGTGTAAAGCCTGGGGTGCCTAATGAGTGA
GCTAACTCACATTAATTGCGTTGCGCTCACTGCCCGCTTTCCAGTCGGGAAACCTGTCGTGCCAGCTGCA
TTAATGAATCGGCCAACGCGCGGGGAGAGGCGGTTTGCGTATTGGGCGCTCTTCCGCTTCCTCGCTCACT
GACTCGCTGCGCTCGGTCGTTCGGCTGCGGCGAGCGGTATCAGCTCACTCAAAGGCGGTAATACGGTTAT
CCACAGAATCAGGGGATAACGCAGGAAAGAACATGTGAGCAAAAGGCCAGCAAAAGGCCAGGAACCGTAA
AAAGGCCGCGTTGCTGGCGTTTTTCCATAGGCTCCGCCCCCCTGACGAGCATCACAAAAATCGACGCTCA
AGTCAGAGGTGGCGAAACCCGACAGGACTATAAAGATACCAGGCGTTTCCCCCTGGAAGCTCCCTCGTGC
GCTCTCCTGTTCCGACCCTGCCGCTTACCGGATACCTGTCCGCCTTTCTCCCTTCGGGAAGCGTGGCGCT
TTCTCATAGCTCACGCTGTAGGTATCTCAGTTCGGTGTAGGTCGTTCGCTCCAAGCTGGGCTGTGTGCAC
GAACCCCCCGTTCAGCCCGACCGCTGCGCCTTATCCGGTAACTATCGTCTTGAGTCCAACCCGGTAAGAC
ACGACTTATCGCCACTGGCAGCAGCCACTGGTAACAGGATTAGCAGAGCGAGGTATGTAGGCGGTGCTAC
AGAGTTCTTGAAGTGGTGGCCTAACTACGGCTACACTAGAAGAACAGTATTTGGTATCTGCGCTCTGCTG
AAGCCAGTTACCTTCGGAAAAAGAGTTGGTAGCTCTTGATCCGGCAAACAAACCACCGCTGGTAGCGGTG
GTTTTTTTGTTTGCAAGCAGCAGATTACGCGCAGAAAAAAAGGATCTCAAGAAGATCCTTTGATCTTTTC
TACGGGGTCTGACGCTCAGTGGAACGAAAACTCACGTTAAGGGATTTTGGTCATGAGATTATCAAAAAGG
ATCTTCACCTAGATCCTTTTAAATTAAAAATGAAGTTTTAAATCAATCTAAAGTATATATGAGTAAACTT
GGTCTGACAGTTACCAATGCTTAATCAGTGAGGCACCTATCTCAGCGATCTGTCTATTTCGTTCATCCAT
AGTTGCCTGACTCCCCGTCGTGTAGATAACTACGATACGGGAGGGCTTACCATCTGGCCCCAGTGCTGCA
ATGATACCGCGAGACCCACGCTCACCGGCTCCAGATTTATCAGCAATAAACCAGCCAGCCGGAAGGGCCG
AGCGCAGAAGTGGTCCTGCAACTTTATCCGCCTCCATCCAGTCTATTAATTGTTGCCGGGAAGCTAGAGT
AAGTAGTTCGCCAGTTAATAGTTTGCGCAACGTTGTTGCCATTGCTACAGGCATCGTGGTGTCACGCTCG
TCGTTTGGTATGGCTTCATTCAGCTCCGGTTCCCAACGATCAAGGCGAGTTACATGATCCCCCATGTTGT
GCAAAAAAGCGGTTAGCTCCTTCGGTCCTCCGATCGTTGTCAGAAGTAAGTTGGCCGCAGTGTTATCACT
CATGGTTATGGCAGCACTGCATAATTCTCTTACTGTCATGCCATCCGTAAGATGCTTTTCTGTGACTGGT
GAGTACTCAACCAAGTCATTCTGAGAATAGTGTATGCGGCGACCGAGTTGCTCTTGCCCGGCGTCAATAC
GGGATAATACCGCGCCACATAGCAGAACTTTAAAAGTGCTCATCATTGGAAAACGTTCTTCGGGGCGAAA
ACTCTCAAGGATCTTACCGCTGTTGAGATCCAGTTCGATGTAACCCACTCGTGCACCCAACTGATCTTCA
GCATCTTTTACTTTCACCAGCGTTTCTGGGTGAGCAAAAACAGGAAGGCAAAATGCCGCAAAAAAGGGAA
TAAGGGCGACACGGAAATGTTGAATACTCATACTCTTCCTTTTTCAATATTATTGAAGCATTTATCAGGG
TTATTGTCTCATGAGCGGATACATATTTGAATGTATTTAGAAAAATAAACAAATAGGGGTTCCGCGCACA
TTTCCCCGAAAAGTGCCACCTGACGTC
Features (pLannotate 1.2.2; 24 found; start..end, strand, type, name):
     28..80      -  misc_feature   bom (fragment): basis of mobility region from pBR322
    235..253     +  enhancer       CMV enhancer (fragment): human cytomegalovirus immediate early enhancer
    262..280     +  enhancer       CMV enhancer (fragment): human cytomegalovirus immediate early enhancer
    305..371     +  CDS            small t antigen (fragment): SV40 (simian virus 40) small t antigen
    378..1556    +  promoter       EF-1α promoter: strong constitutive promoter for human elongation factor EF-1α
   1577..1607    +  LTR            5' LTR (truncated) (fragment): truncated 5' long terminal repeat (LTR) from HIV-1
   1623..1641    +  promoter       T7 promoter: promoter for bacteriophage T7 RNA polymerase
   1677..1839    +  misc_feature   QBI SP163: strong translational enhancer derived from the 5' UTR of the mouse VEGF gene
   1837..2133    +  CDS            NRL (fragment): NRL_HUMAN - Also known as D14S46E. Experimental evidence at protein level: Swiss-Prot protein existence level 1. Acts as a transcriptional activator which regulates the expression of several rod-specific genes, including RHO and PDE6B (PubMed:21981118). Functions also as a transcriptional coactivator, stimulating transcription mediated by the transcription factor CRX and NR2E3 (PubMed:17335001). Binds in a sequence-specific manner to the rhodopsin promoter (PubMed:17335001). From Homo sapiens (Human).
   2210..2434    +  polyA_signal   bGH poly(A) signal: bovine growth hormone polyadenylation signal
   2438..2459    +  promoter       SV40 promoter (fragment): SV40 enhancer and early promoter
   2480..2908    +  rep_origin     f1 ori (sequence partly withheld): f1 bacteriophage origin of replication; arrow indicates direction of (+) strand synthesis
   2922..3251    +  promoter       SV40 promoter: SV40 enhancer and early promoter
   3299..3346    +  promoter       EM7 promoter: synthetic bacterial promoter&nbsp
   3365..3739    +  CDS            BleoR: antibiotic-binding protein; Sh ble from Streptoalloteichus hindustanus; confers resistance to bleomycin, phleomycin, and Zeocin™
   3749..3874    +  CDS            ble (fragment): BLE_KLEPN - Experimental evidence at protein level: Swiss-Prot protein existence level 1. Binding protein with a strong affinity to the bleomycin family of antibiotics. Binds to CL990; an antimitotic-antibiotic compound. From Klebsiella pneumoniae.
   3869..3990    +  polyA_signal   SV40 poly(A) signal: SV40 polyadenylation signal
   4063..4079    -  protein_bind   lac operator: The lac repressor binds to the lac operator to inhibit transcription in E. coli. This inhibition can be relieved by adding lactose or isopropyl-β-D-thiogalactopyranoside (IPTG). lac repressor encoded by lacI
   4087..4117    -  promoter       lac promoter: promoter for the E. coli lac operon
   4132..4153    -  protein_bind   CAP binding site: CAP binding activates transcription in the presence of cAMP. E. coli catabolite activator protein
   4166..4258    -  CDS            lacI (fragment): lac repressor; lacI; The lac repressor binds to the lac operator to inhibit transcription in E. coli. This inhibition can be relieved by adding lactose or isopropyl-β-D-thiogalactopyranoside (IPTG).
   4441..5029    -  rep_origin     ori: high-copy-number ColE1/pMB1/pBR322/pUC origin of replication
   5200..6060    -  CDS            AmpR: β-lactamase; bla; confers resistance to ampicillin, carbenicillin, and related antibiotics
   6061..6165    -  promoter       AmpR promoter: bla
