[The description below was written by a language model from this plasmid's Addgene catalogue record and pLannotate feature annotations shown in this document.]
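Description:
pcDNA4-C-EF1α-Tr-NRL is a mammalian expression plasmid of about 6.2 kb, built on the pcDNA4-C backbone, that expresses a truncated form of human NRL (neural retina leucine zipper). It is propagated in E. coli through a high-copy ColE1/pUC-type origin and selected with ampicillin via the β-lactamase gene and its native promoter. An f1 phage origin is also present. A second marker cassette carries the Sh ble (BleoR) gene under tandem SV40 early and bacterial EM7 promoters, followed by an SV40 polyadenylation signal. This arrangement should allow Zeocin/bleomycin-family selection in mammalian cells as well as in bacteria.

In the expression cassette, the CMV promoter typical of this vector family appears to have been replaced. Only very short CMV enhancer fragments are annotated, and a full-length human EF-1α promoter provides strong constitutive transcription. Downstream lie a T7 promoter and the QBI SP163 element, a translational enhancer derived from the mouse VEGF 5' UTR, which directly abuts the coding sequence. The insert is a 297 bp fragment of NRL, and transcription terminates at the bovine growth hormone polyadenylation signal. No epitope tag or reporter is annotated, and the record does not state which portion of the protein the truncation retains. Several small annotated fragments (SV40 small t antigen, truncated HIV-1 LTR, lacI, bom) are probably residual or incidental matches rather than functional parts.

Full-length NRL is a transcriptional activator of rod-specific genes such as rhodopsin, and it also acts as a coactivator with CRX and NR2E3. The plasmid comes from a study of early human photoreceptor states and retinoblastoma-related features, which suggests it is used to test the activity of the truncated NRL isoform in transfected cells.
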