Addgene plasmid #239096: pcDNA4-C-EF1α-Tr-NRL
Purpose: Expresses truncated NRL, driven by EF1α promoter.
Depositing lab: David Cobrinik. Depositing organization: Children's Hospital Los Angeles. Publication: Identification and characterization of early human photoreceptor states and cell-state-specific retinoblastoma-related features. Shayler DWH, Stachelek K, Cambier L, Lee S, Bai J, Reid MW, Weisenberger DJ, Bhat B, Aparicio JG, Kim Y, Singh M, Bay M, Thornton ME, Doyle EK, Fouladian Z, Erberich SG, Grubbs BH, Bonaguidi MA, Craft CM, Singh HP, Cobrinik D. eLife 13:RP101918 10.7554/eLife.101918.1.
Backbone
  Vector backbone: pcDNA4-C
  Vector type: Mammalian Expression
Growth in bacteria
  Bacterial resistance: Ampicillin, 100 μg/mL
  Growth temperature: 37°C
  Growth strain: DH5alpha
  Copy number: Unknown
Gene/Insert
  Gene/Insert name: Neural Retina Leucine Zipper (truncated) (alt name: NRL)
  Species: H. sapiens (human)
  Insert size (bp): 297
  Entrez Gene: NRL (a.k.a. D14S46E, NRL-MAF, RP27)
Terms and licenses: Academic/Nonprofit Terms; Industry Terms: Not Available to Industry
Depositor comments: Please visit https://doi.org/10.1101/2023.02.28.530247 for bioRxiv preprint.
How to cite: pcDNA4-C-EF1α-Tr-NRL was a gift from David Cobrinik (Addgene plasmid # 239096 ; http://n2t.net/addgene:239096 ; RRID:Addgene_239096)
